Addgene plasmid #175494: DDX41-GFP
Purpose: Total RNA was isolated from TF-1 cells and converted to cDNA using SuperScript III (Invitrogen). The full DDX41 coding sequence was cloned into pcDNA3.1 (Invitrogen) with an EGFP c-terminal insert.
Depositing lab: Evan Braunstein. Publication: Two novel germline DDX41 mutations in a family with inherited myelodysplasia/acute myeloid leukemia. Li R, Sobreira N, Witmer PD, Pratz KW, Braunstein EM. Haematologica. 2016 Jun;101(6):e228-31. doi: 10.3324/haematol.2015.139790. Epub 2016 Mar 4. PubMed 26944477.
Backbone
  Vector backbone: pcDNA3.1
  Backbone manufacturer: Invitrogen
  Backbone size w/o insert (bp): 6217
  Total vector size (bp): 7981
  Vector type: Mammalian Expression
  Selectable markers: Neomycin (select with G418)
Growth in bacteria
  Bacterial resistance: Ampicillin, 100 μg/mL
  Growth temperature: 37°C
  Growth strain: DH5alpha
  Copy number: High Copy
Gene/Insert
  Gene/Insert name: DDX41
  Species: H. sapiens (human)
  Insert size (bp): 1866
  GenBank ID: NM_001321732.2
  Entrez Gene: DDX41 (a.k.a. ABS, MPLPF)
  Promoter: CMV
  Tag / fusion protein: EGFP (C terminal on insert)
  Cloning method: Restriction Enzyme; 5′ cloning site Nhe1 (not destroyed); 3′ cloning site Age1 (not destroyed)
  Sequencing primers: 5′ T7; 3′ EGFP-N reverse primer
Terms and licenses: Academic/Nonprofit Terms; Industry Terms: Not Available to Industry
How to cite: DDX41-GFP was a gift from Evan Braunstein (Addgene plasmid # 175494 ; http://n2t.net/addgene:175494 ; RRID:Addgene_175494)
