[The description below was written by a language model from this plasmid's Addgene catalogue record and pLannotate feature annotations shown in this document.]
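Description:
DDX41-GFP is a mammalian expression plasmid built on the pcDNA3.1 backbone that produces human DDX41, a DEAD-box protein annotated as a probable ATP-dependent RNA helicase with a possible role in pre-mRNA splicing, fused at its C terminus to EGFP. According to the record, the full DDX41 coding sequence (about 1.9 kb) was amplified from cDNA made from TF-1 cell RNA and inserted between NheI and AgeI sites, both of which are retained. In the sequenced plasmid of roughly 8 kb, the CMV immediate-early enhancer and promoter drive the DDX41 open reading frame. This is followed after a short linker region by the EGFP coding sequence and the bovine growth hormone polyadenylation signal. A T7 promoter lies just upstream of the insert and can serve as a sequencing primer site or for in vitro transcription.

A separate cassette places the neomycin phosphotransferase gene under the SV40 early promoter with an SV40 poly(A) signal, allowing G418 selection of stably transfected mammalian cells. In E. coli the plasmid is maintained by a high-copy ColE1/pUC-type origin and selected with ampicillin through the β-lactamase gene. An f1 origin is also present. Several short annotated fragments (HIV-1 LTR, ble, lacI, bom and lac promoter/operator elements) appear to be backbone remnants or partial sequence matches rather than functional parts of the design.

The construct suits transient or stable expression of fluorescently tagged DDX41, for example to follow its localisation or abundance in cells. It was deposited with a study of germline DDX41 mutations in familial myelodysplasia and acute myeloid leukaemia.
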