Features (pLannotate 1.2.2; 21 found; start..end, strand, type, name):
      1..380     +  enhancer       CMV enhancer: human cytomegalovirus immediate early enhancer
    381..584     +  promoter       CMV promoter: human cytomegalovirus (CMV) immediate early promoter
    580..613     +  LTR            5' LTR (truncated) (fragment): truncated 5' long terminal repeat (LTR) from HIV-1
    629..647     +  promoter       T7 promoter: promoter for bacteriophage T7 RNA polymerase
    667..2532    +  CDS            DDX41: DDX41_HUMAN - Also known as ABS. Experimental evidence at protein level: Swiss-Prot protein existence level 1. Probable ATP-dependent RNA helicase. Is required during post- transcriptional gene expression. May be involved in pre-mRNA splicing. From Homo sapiens (Human).
   2578..3294    +  CDS            EGFP: EGFP is a basic (constitutively fluorescent) green fluorescent protein published in 1996, derived from Aequorea victoria. It is reported to be a rapidly-maturing weak dimer with moderate acid sensitivity.
   3347..3571    +  polyA_signal   bGH poly(A) signal: bovine growth hormone polyadenylation signal
   3575..3596    +  promoter       SV40 promoter (fragment): SV40 enhancer and early promoter
   3617..4045    +  rep_origin     f1 ori (sequence partly withheld): f1 bacteriophage origin of replication; arrow indicates direction of (+) strand synthesis
   4059..4388    +  promoter       SV40 promoter: SV40 enhancer and early promoter
   4455..5246    +  CDS            neo: KKA2_KLEPN - Also known as kan, nptII. Experimental evidence at protein level: Swiss-Prot protein existence level 1. Resistance to kanamycin, neomycin, paromomycin, ribostamycin, butirosin and gentamicin B. From Klebsiella pneumoniae.
   5270..5428    +  CDS            ble (fragment): BLE_KLEPN - Experimental evidence at protein level: Swiss-Prot protein existence level 1. Binding protein with a strong affinity to the bleomycin family of antibiotics. Binds to CL990; an antimitotic-antibiotic compound. From Klebsiella pneumoniae.
   5423..5544    +  polyA_signal   SV40 poly(A) signal: SV40 polyadenylation signal
   5617..5633    -  protein_bind   lac operator: The lac repressor binds to the lac operator to inhibit transcription in E. coli. This inhibition can be relieved by adding lactose or isopropyl-β-D-thiogalactopyranoside (IPTG). lac repressor encoded by lacI
   5641..5671    -  promoter       lac promoter: promoter for the E. coli lac operon
   5686..5707    -  protein_bind   CAP binding site: CAP binding activates transcription in the presence of cAMP. E. coli catabolite activator protein
   5720..5812    -  CDS            lacI (fragment): lac repressor; lacI; The lac repressor binds to the lac operator to inhibit transcription in E. coli. This inhibition can be relieved by adding lactose or isopropyl-β-D-thiogalactopyranoside (IPTG).
   5995..6583    -  rep_origin     ori: high-copy-number ColE1/pMB1/pBR322/pUC origin of replication
   6754..7614    -  CDS            AmpR: β-lactamase; bla; confers resistance to ampicillin, carbenicillin, and related antibiotics
   7615..7719    -  promoter       AmpR promoter: bla
   7778..7830    -  misc_feature   bom (fragment): basis of mobility region from pBR322
>Addgene plasmid #175494 | DDX41-GFP | addgene full sequence | sequence record 345045 | Addgene NGS Result
GACATTGATTATTGACTAGTTATTAATAGTAATCAATTACGGGGTCATTAGTTCATAGCCCATATATGGA
GTTCCGCGTTACATAACTTACGGTAAATGGCCCGCCTGGCTGACCGCCCAACGACCCCCGCCCATTGACG
TCAATAATGACGTATGTTCCCATAGTAACGCCAATAGGGACTTTCCATTGACGTCAATGGGTGGAGTATT
TACGGTAAACTGCCCACTTGGCAGTACATCAAGTGTATCATATGCCAAGTACGCCCCCTATTGACGTCAA
TGACGGTAAATGGCCCGCCTGGCATTATGCCCAGTACATGACCTTATGGGACTTTCCTACTTGGCAGTAC
ATCTACGTATTAGTCATCGCTATTACCATGGTGATGCGGTTTTGGCAGTACATCAATGGGCGTGGATAGC
GGTTTGACTCACGGGGATTTCCAAGTCTCCACCCCATTGACGTCAATGGGAGTTTGTTTTGGCACCAAAA
TCAACGGGACTTTCCAAAATGTCGTAACAACTCCGCCCCATTGACGCAAATGGGCGGTAGGCGTGTACGG
TGGGAGGTCTATATAAGCAGAGCTCTCTGGCTAACTAGAGAACCCACTGCTTACTGGCTTATCGAAATTA
ATACGACTCACTATAGGGAGACCCAAGCTGGCTAGCATGGAGGAGTCGGAACCCGAACGGAAGCGGGCTC
GCACCGACGAGGTGCCTGCCGGAGGAAGCCGCTCCGAGGCGGAAGATGAGGACGACGAGGACTACGTGCC
CTATGTGCCGTTACGGCAGCGCCGGCAGCTACTGCTCCAGAAGCTGCTGCAGCGAAGACGCAAGGGAGCT
GCGGAGGAAGAGCAGCAGGACAGCGGTAGTGAACCCCGGGGAGATGAGGACGACATCCCGCTAGGCCCTC
AGTCCAACGTCAGCCTCCTGGATCAGCACCAGCACCTTAAAGAGAAGGCTGAAGCGCGCAAAGAGTCTGC
CAAGGAGAAGCAGCTGAAGGAAGAAGAGAAGATCCTGGAGAGTGTTGCCGAGGGCCGAGCATTGATGTCA
GTGAAGGAGATGGCTAAGGGCATTACGTATGATGACCCCATCAAAACCAGCTGGACTCCACCCCGTTATG
TTCTGAGCATGTCTGAAGAGCGACATGAGCGCGTGCGGAAGAAATACCACATCCTGGTGGAGGGAGACGG
TATCCCACCACCCATCAAGAGCTTCAAGGAAATGAAGTTTCCTGCAGCCATCCTGAGAGGCCTGAAGAAG
AAAGGCATTCACCACCCAACACCCATTCAGATCCAGGGCATCCCCACCATTCTATCTGGCCGTGACATGA
TAGGCATCGCTTTCACGGGTTCAGGCAAGACACTGGTGTTCACGTTGCCCGTCATCATGTTCTGCCTGGA
ACAAGAGAAGAGGTTACCCTTCTCAAAGCGCGAGGGGCCCTATGGACTCATCATCTGCCCCTCGCGGGAG
CTGGCCCGGCAGACCCATGGCATCCTGGAGTACTACTGCCGCCTGCTGCAGGAGGACAGCTCACCACTCC
TGCGCTGCGCCCTCTGCATTGGGGGCATGTCCGTGAAAGAGCAGATGGAGACCATCCGACACGGTGTACA
CATGATGGTGGCCACCCCGGGGCGCCTCATGGATTTGCTGCAGAAGAAGATGGTCAGCCTAGACATCTGT
CGCTACCTGGCCCTGGACGAGGCTGACCGCATGATCGACATGGGCTTCGAGGGTGACATCCGTACCATCT
TCTCCTACTTCAAGGGCCAGCGACAGACCCTGCTCTTCAGTGCCACCATGCCGAAGAAGATTCAGAACTT
TGCTAAGAGTGCCCTTGTAAAGCCTGTGACCATCAATGTGGGGCGCGCTGGGGCTGCCAGCCTGGATGTC
ATCCAGGAGGTAGAATATGTGAAGGAGGAGGCCAAGATGGTGTACCTGCTCGAGTGCCTGCAGAAGACAC
CCCCGCCTGTACTCATCTTTGCAGAGAAGAAGGCAGACGTGGACGCCATCCACGAGTACCTGCTGCTCAA
GGGGGTTGAGGCCGTAGCCATCCATGGGGGCAAAGACCAGGAGGAACGGACTAAGGCCATCGAGGCATTC
CGGGAGGGCAAGAAGGATGTCCTAGTAGCCACAGACGTTGCCTCCAAGGGCCTGGACTTCCCTGCCATCC
AGCACGTCATCAATTATGACATGCCAGAGGAGATTGAGAACTATGTACACCGGATTGGCCGCACCGGGCG
CTCGGGAAACACAGGCATCGCCACTACCTTCATCAACAAAGCGTGTGATGAGTCAGTGCTGATGGACCTC
AAAGCGCTGCTGCTAGAAGCCAAGCAGAAGGTGCCGCCCGTGCTGCAGGTGCTGCATTGCGGGGATGAGT
CCATGCTGGACATTGGAGGAGAGCGCGGCTGTGCCTTCTGCGGGGGCCTGGGTCATCGGATCACTGACTG
CCCCAAACTCGAGGCTATGCAGACCAAGCAGGTCAGCAACATCGGTCGCAAGGACTACCTGGCCCACAGC
TCCATGGACTTCACCGGTTCTGGTGGGTCAGGAGGGGGCGGAGGTAAGCTTGGTACCATGGTGAGCAAGG
GCGAGGAGCTGTTCACCGGGGTGGTGCCCATCCTGGTCGAGCTGGACGGCGACGTAAACGGCCACAAGTT
CAGCGTGTCCGGCGAGGGCGAGGGCGATGCCACCTACGGCAAGCTGACCCTGAAGTTCATCTGCACCACC
GGCAAGCTGCCCGTGCCCTGGCCCACCCTCGTGACCACCCTGACCTACGGCGTGCAGTGCTTCAGCCGCT
ACCCCGACCACATGAAGCAGCACGACTTCTTCAAGTCCGCCATGCCCGAAGGCTACGTCCAGGAGCGCAC
CATCTTCTTCAAGGACGACGGCAACTACAAGACCCGCGCCGAGGTGAAGTTCGAGGGCGACACCCTGGTG
AACCGCATCGAGCTGAAGGGCATCGACTTCAAGGAGGACGGCAACATCCTGGGGCACAAGCTGGAGTACA
ACTACAACAGCCACAACGTCTATATCATGGCCGACAAGCAGAAGAACGGCATCAAGGTGAACTTCAAGAT
CCGCCACAACATCGAGGACGGCAGCGTGCAGCTCGCCGACCACTACCAGCAGAACACCCCCATCGGCGAC
GGCCCCGTGCTGCTGCCCGACAACCACTACCTGAGCACCCAGTCCGCCCTGAGCAAAGACCCCAACGAGA
AGCGCGATCACATGGTCCTGCTGGAGTTCGTGACCGCCGCCGGGATCACTCTCGGCATGGACGAGCTGTA
CAAGGAATTCTAACTCGAGTCTAGAGGGCCCGTTTAAACCCGCTGATCAGCCTCGACTGTGCCTTCTAGT
TGCCAGCCATCTGTTGTTTGCCCCTCCCCCGTGCCTTCCTTGACCCTGGAAGGTGCCACTCCCACTGTCC
TTTCCTAATAAAATGAGGAAATTGCATCGCATTGTCTGAGTAGGTGTCATTCTATTCTGGGGGGTGGGGT
GGGGCAGGACAGCAAGGGGGAGGATTGGGAAGACAATAGCAGGCATGCTGGGGATGCGGTGGGCTCTATG
GCTTCTGAGGCGGAAAGAACCAGCTGGGGCTCTAGGGGGTATCCCC
[124 nt withheld, positions 3617-3740]
C
[91 nt withheld, positions 3742-3832]
A
[49 nt withheld, positions 3834-3882]
CCTTTGACGTTGGAGTCCACGTTCTTT
[37 nt withheld, positions 3910-3946]
ACCCTATCTCGGTCTATTCTTTTGATTTATAAGGGATTTTGCCGATTTCGGCCTATTGGTTAAAAAATGA
GCTGATTTAACAAAAATTTAACGCGAATTAATTCTGTGGAATGTGTGTCAGTTAGGGTGTGGAAAGTCCC
CAGGCTCCCCAGCAGGCAGAAGTATGCAAAGCATGCATCTCAATTAGTCAGCAACCAGGTGTGGAAAGTC
CCCAGGCTCCCCAGCAGGCAGAAGTATGCAAAGCATGCATCTCAATTAGTCAGCAACCATAGTCCCGCCC
CTAACTCCGCCCATCCCGCCCCTAACTCCGCCCAGTTCCGCCCATTCTCCGCCCCATGGCTGACTAATTT
TTTTTATTTATGCAGAGGCCGAGGCCGCCTCTGCCTCTGAGCTATTCCAGAAGTAGTGAGGAGGCTTTTT
TGGAGGCCTAGGCTTTTGCAAAAAGCTCCCGGGAGCTTGTATATCCATTTTCGGATCTGATCAAGAGACA
GGATGAGGATCGTTTCGCATGATTGAACAAGATGGATTGCACGCAGGTTCTCCGGCCGCTTGGGTGGAGA
GGCTATTCGGCTATGACTGGGCACAACAGACAATCGGCTGCTCTGATGCCGCCGTGTTCCGGCTGTCAGC
GCAGGGGCGCCCGGTTCTTTTTGTCAAGACCGACCTGTCCGGTGCCCTGAATGAACTGCAGGACGAGGCA
GCGCGGCTATCGTGGCTGGCCACGACGGGCGTTCCTTGCGCAGCTGTGCTCGACGTTGTCACTGAAGCGG
GAAGGGACTGGCTGCTATTGGGCGAAGTGCCGGGGCAGGATCTCCTGTCATCTCACCTTGCTCCTGCCGA
GAAAGTATCCATCATGGCTGATGCAATGCGGCGGCTGCATACGCTTGATCCGGCTACCTGCCCATTCGAC
CACCAAGCGAAACATCGCATCGAGCGAGCACGTACTCGGATGGAAGCCGGTCTTGTCGATCAGGATGATC
TGGACGAAGAGCATCAGGGGCTCGCGCCAGCCGAACTGTTCGCCAGGCTCAAGGCGCGCATGCCCGACGG
CGAGGATCTCGTCGTGACCCATGGCGATGCCTGCTTGCCGAATATCATGGTGGAAAATGGCCGCTTTTCT
GGATTCATCGACTGTGGCCGGCTGGGTGTGGCGGACCGCTATCAGGACATAGCGTTGGCTACCCGTGATA
TTGCTGAAGAGCTTGGCGGCGAATGGGCTGACCGCTTCCTCGTGCTTTACGGTATCGCCGCTCCCGATTC
GCAGCGCATCGCCTTCTATCGCCTTCTTGACGAGTTCTTCTGAGCGGGACTCTGGGGTTCGAAATGACCG
ACCAAGCGACGCCCAACCTGCCATCACGAGATTTCGATTCCACCGCCGCCTTCTATGAAAGGTTGGGCTT
CGGAATCGTTTTCCGGGACGCCGGCTGGATGATCCTCCAGCGCGGGGATCTCATGCTGGAGTTCTTCGCC
CACCCCAACTTGTTTATTGCAGCTTATAATGGTTACAAATAAAGCAATAGCATCACAAATTTCACAAATA
AAGCATTTTTTTCACTGCATTCTAGTTGTGGTTTGTCCAAACTCATCAATGTATCTTATCATGTCTGTAT
ACCGTCGACCTCTAGCTAGAGCTTGGCGTAATCATGGTCATAGCTGTTTCCTGTGTGAAATTGTTATCCG
CTCACAATTCCACACAACATACGAGCCGGAAGCATAAAGTGTAAAGCCTGGGGTGCCTAATGAGTGAGCT
AACTCACATTAATTGCGTTGCGCTCACTGCCCGCTTTCCAGTCGGGAAACCTGTCGTGCCAGCTGCATTA
ATGAATCGGCCAACGCGCGGGGAGAGGCGGTTTGCGTATTGGGCGCTCTTCCGCTTCCTCGCTCACTGAC
TCGCTGCGCTCGGTCGTTCGGCTGCGGCGAGCGGTATCAGCTCACTCAAAGGCGGTAATACGGTTATCCA
CAGAATCAGGGGATAACGCAGGAAAGAACATGTGAGCAAAAGGCCAGCAAAAGGCCAGGAACCGTAAAAA
GGCCGCGTTGCTGGCGTTTTTCCATAGGCTCCGCCCCCCTGACGAGCATCACAAAAATCGACGCTCAAGT
CAGAGGTGGCGAAACCCGACAGGACTATAAAGATACCAGGCGTTTCCCCCTGGAAGCTCCCTCGTGCGCT
CTCCTGTTCCGACCCTGCCGCTTACCGGATACCTGTCCGCCTTTCTCCCTTCGGGAAGCGTGGCGCTTTC
TCATAGCTCACGCTGTAGGTATCTCAGTTCGGTGTAGGTCGTTCGCTCCAAGCTGGGCTGTGTGCACGAA
CCCCCCGTTCAGCCCGACCGCTGCGCCTTATCCGGTAACTATCGTCTTGAGTCCAACCCGGTAAGACACG
ACTTATCGCCACTGGCAGCAGCCACTGGTAACAGGATTAGCAGAGCGAGGTATGTAGGCGGTGCTACAGA
GTTCTTGAAGTGGTGGCCTAACTACGGCTACACTAGAAGAACAGTATTTGGTATCTGCGCTCTGCTGAAG
CCAGTTACCTTCGGAAAAAGAGTTGGTAGCTCTTGATCCGGCAAACAAACCACCGCTGGTAGCGGTGGTT
TTTTTGTTTGCAAGCAGCAGATTACGCGCAGAAAAAAAGGATCTCAAGAAGATCCTTTGATCTTTTCTAC
GGGGTCTGACGCTCAGTGGAACGAAAACTCACGTTAAGGGATTTTGGTCATGAGATTATCAAAAAGGATC
TTCACCTAGATCCTTTTAAATTAAAAATGAAGTTTTAAATCAATCTAAAGTATATATGAGTAAACTTGGT
CTGACAGTTACCAATGCTTAATCAGTGAGGCACCTATCTCAGCGATCTGTCTATTTCGTTCATCCATAGT
TGCCTGACTCCCCGTCGTGTAGATAACTACGATACGGGAGGGCTTACCATCTGGCCCCAGTGCTGCAATG
ATACCGCGAGACCCACGCTCACCGGCTCCAGATTTATCAGCAATAAACCAGCCAGCCGGAAGGGCCGAGC
GCAGAAGTGGTCCTGCAACTTTATCCGCCTCCATCCAGTCTATTAATTGTTGCCGGGAAGCTAGAGTAAG
TAGTTCGCCAGTTAATAGTTTGCGCAACGTTGTTGCCATTGCTACAGGCATCGTGGTGTCACGCTCGTCG
TTTGGTATGGCTTCATTCAGCTCCGGTTCCCAACGATCAAGGCGAGTTACATGATCCCCCATGTTGTGCA
AAAAAGCGGTTAGCTCCTTCGGTCCTCCGATCGTTGTCAGAAGTAAGTTGGCCGCAGTGTTATCACTCAT
GGTTATGGCAGCACTGCATAATTCTCTTACTGTCATGCCATCCGTAAGATGCTTTTCTGTGACTGGTGAG
TACTCAACCAAGTCATTCTGAGAATAGTGTATGCGGCGACCGAGTTGCTCTTGCCCGGCGTCAATACGGG
ATAATACCGCGCCACATAGCAGAACTTTAAAAGTGCTCATCATTGGAAAACGTTCTTCGGGGCGAAAACT
CTCAAGGATCTTACCGCTGTTGAGATCCAGTTCGATGTAACCCACTCGTGCACCCAACTGATCTTCAGCA
TCTTTTACTTTCACCAGCGTTTCTGGGTGAGCAAAAACAGGAAGGCAAAATGCCGCAAAAAAGGGAATAA
GGGCGACACGGAAATGTTGAATACTCATACTCTTCCTTTTTCAATATTATTGAAGCATTTATCAGGGTTA
TTGTCTCATGAGCGGATACATATTTGAATGTATTTAGAAAAATAAACAAATAGGGGTTCCGCGCACATTT
CCCCGAAAAGTGCCACCTGACGTCGACGGATCGGGAGATCTCCCGATCCCCTATGGTGCACTCTCAGTAC
AATCTGCTCTGATGCCGCATAGTTAAGCCAGTATCTGCTCCCTGCTTGTGTGTTGGAGGTCGCTGAGTAG
TGCGCGAGCAAAATTTAAGCTACAACAAGGCAAGGCTTGACCGACAATTGCATGAAGAATCTGCTTAGGG
TTAGGCGTTTTGCGCTGCTTCGCGATGTACGGGCCAGATATACGCGTT
